Addgene plasmid #236249: pLV-Puro-{CMV-CuO}>{MCS}:T2A:mCherry
Purpose: (Empty Backbone) Puromycin selected lentiviral vector with MCS for cumate-inducible gene, for use with dual-inducible CymR-CuO system
Depositing lab: Genevieve Kendall. Depositing organization: Research Institute at Nationwide Children's Hospital. Publication: New dual inducible cellular model to investigate temporal control of oncogenic cooperating genes. Kent MR, Jay AN, Kendall GC. Sci Rep. 2024 Sep 5;14(1):20773. doi: 10.1038/s41598-024-71227-3. PubMed 39237585.
Backbone
  Vector backbone: Mammalian Tet Inducible Gene Expression Lentiviral Vector
  Backbone manufacturer: VectorBuilder
  Backbone size (bp): 6700
  Modifications to backbone: Replaced the TRE sequence with a CMV promoter and a CuO sequence; added the coding sequence for a multicloning site with no stop codon directly downstream of TRE linked to mCherry with a T2A sequence; added a puromycin resistance gene for antibiotic selection
  Vector type: Mammalian Expression, Lentiviral
  Promoter: CMV-CuO
  Selectable markers: Puromycin
Growth in bacteria
  Bacterial resistance: Ampicillin, 100 μg/mL
  Growth temperature: 37°C
  Growth strain: NEB Stable
  Copy number: High Copy
Gene/Insert
  Cloning method: Gene Synthesis
Resource information
  A portion of this plasmid was derived from a plasmid made by: VectorBuilder
Terms and licenses: Academic/Nonprofit Terms; Industry Terms: Not Available to Industry
How to cite: pLV-Puro-{CMV-CuO}>{MCS}:T2A:mCherry was a gift from Genevieve Kendall (Addgene plasmid # 236249 ; http://n2t.net/addgene:236249 ; RRID:Addgene_236249)
