[The description below was written by a language model from this plasmid's Addgene catalogue record and pLannotate feature annotations shown in this document.]
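Description:
pLV-Puro-{CMV-CuO}>{MCS}:T2A:mCherry is an empty third-generation, self-inactivating HIV-1 lentiviral backbone for cumate-inducible gene expression in mammalian cells, derived from a VectorBuilder Tet-inducible lentiviral vector in which the TRE was replaced by a CMV promoter plus cumate operator. In bacteria it is maintained through a high-copy ColE1/pUC-type origin with ampicillin resistance; an f1 origin and lac/T7/T3 remnants of the cloning backbone are also annotated. The sequenced record is about 8.7 kb, larger than the 6.7 kb listed for the unmodified backbone. Viral genomic RNA is driven by an RSV promoter fused to a truncated 5' LTR, followed by the Ψ packaging signal with a gag fragment, the RRE for Rev-dependent export, and the cPPT/CTS. The ΔU3 3' LTR inactivates LTR promoter activity after integration, and an SV40 poly(A) signal and SV40 origin lie downstream.

The payload consists of the CMV enhancer and promoter followed immediately by a CuO operator, the binding site for the CymR repressor. In cells that also express CymR, transcription is blocked until cumate releases the repressor. Downstream is a pBluescript-type multiple cloning site with no stop codon, joined through a T2A peptide to mCherry, so a gene cloned in frame is co-translated with, but separated from, a red fluorescent reporter of induction. Gateway attB4, attB1 and attB2 sites flank the promoter and coding modules, and a WPRE enhances transcript expression. A separate mouse PGK promoter drives puromycin N-acetyltransferase for selection of transduced cells. The vector is intended as the cumate-responsive arm of a dual-inducible system allowing independent temporal control of cooperating genes; CymR itself is not encoded here and must be supplied separately.
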