Features (pLannotate 1.2.2; 34 found; start..end, strand, type, name):
      3..229     +  promoter       RSV promoter: Rous sarcoma virus enhancer/promoter
    230..410     +  LTR            5' LTR (truncated): truncated 5' long terminal repeat (LTR) from HIV-1
    457..582     +  misc_feature   HIV-1 Ψ: packaging signal of human immunodeficiency virus type 1
    566..929     +  CDS            HIV-1 gag (fragment): gag protein from human immunodeficiency virus 1; gag
   1075..1308    +  misc_feature   RRE: The Rev response element (RRE) of HIV-1 allows for Rev-dependent mRNA export from the nucleus to the cytoplasm.
   1685..1785    +  CDS            Rev (fragment): human immunodeficiency virus 1 (HIV-1) Rev protein; rev; enhances nuclear export of unspliced and incompletely spliced viral mRNAs
   1803..1920    +  misc_feature   cPPT/CTS: central polypurine tract and central termination sequence of HIV-1
   1938..1958    +  protein_bind   attB4: mutant version of attB; core recombination site for the Gateway® BP reaction BP Clonase™
   1959..2262    +  enhancer       CMV enhancer: human cytomegalovirus immediate early enhancer
   2263..2466    +  promoter       CMV promoter: human cytomegalovirus (CMV) immediate early promoter
   2467..2494    +  protein_bind   CuO: CymR-binding P2 operator sequence from the p-cmt operon of Pseudomonas putida (Mullick et al., 2006) CymR
   2494..2518    +  protein_bind   attB1: mutant version of attB; recombination site for the Gateway® BP reaction BP Clonase™
   2525..2632    -  misc_feature   MCS: pBluescript multiple cloning site
   2642..2695    +  CDS            T2A: 2A peptide from Thosea asigna virus capsid protein Eukaryotic ribosomes fail to insert a peptide bond between the Gly and Pro residues, yielding separate polypeptides.
   2696..3403    +  CDS            mCherry: mCherry is a basic (constitutively fluorescent) red fluorescent protein published in 2004, derived from Discosoma sp.. It is reported to be a very rapidly-maturing monomer with low acid sensitivity.
   3407..3431    -  protein_bind   attB2: mutant version of attB; recombination site for the Gateway® BP reaction BP Clonase™
   3449..4037    +  misc_feature   WPRE: woodchuck hepatitis virus posttranscriptional regulatory element
   4068..4567    +  promoter       PGK promoter: mouse phosphoglycerate kinase 1 promoter
   4584..5183    +  CDS            PuroR: puromycin N-acetyltransferase; pac from Streptomyces alboniger; confers resistance to puromycin
   5173..5253    +  CDS            nef (fragment): NEF_HV1Z2 - Experimental evidence at protein level: Swiss-Prot protein existence level 1. Extracellular Nef protein targets CD4(+) T-lymphocytes for apoptosis by interacting with CXCR4 surface receptors. From Human immunodeficiency virus type 1 group M subtype D (isolate Z2/CDC-Z34) (HIV-1).
   5255..5488    +  LTR            3' LTR (ΔU3): self-inactivating 3' long terminal repeat (LTR) from HIV-1
   5560..5681    +  polyA_signal   SV40 poly(A) signal: SV40 polyadenylation signal
   5721..5856    +  rep_origin     SV40 ori: SV40 origin of replication
   5877..5895    -  promoter       T7 promoter: promoter for bacteriophage T7 RNA polymerase
   5903..6058    +  CDS            lacZα (fragment): LacZα fragment of β-galactosidase; lacZ fragment
   6063..6491    +  rep_origin     f1 ori (sequence partly withheld): f1 bacteriophage origin of replication; arrow indicates direction of (+) strand synthesis
   6544..6648    +  promoter       AmpR promoter: bla
   6649..7509    +  CDS            AmpR: β-lactamase; bla; confers resistance to ampicillin, carbenicillin, and related antibiotics
   7680..8268    +  rep_origin     ori: high-copy-number ColE1/pMB1/pBR322/pUC origin of replication
   8451..8543    +  CDS            lacI (fragment): lac repressor; lacI; The lac repressor binds to the lac operator to inhibit transcription in E. coli. This inhibition can be relieved by adding lactose or isopropyl-β-D-thiogalactopyranoside (IPTG).
   8556..8577    +  protein_bind   CAP binding site: CAP binding activates transcription in the presence of cAMP. E. coli catabolite activator protein
   8592..8622    +  promoter       lac promoter: promoter for the E. coli lac operon
   8630..8646    +  protein_bind   lac operator: The lac repressor binds to the lac operator to inhibit transcription in E. coli. This inhibition can be relieved by adding lactose or isopropyl-β-D-thiogalactopyranoside (IPTG). lac repressor encoded by lacI
   8691..8709    +  promoter       T3 promoter: promoter for bacteriophage T3 RNA polymerase
>Addgene plasmid #236249 | pLV-Puro-{CMV-CuO}>{MCS}:T2A:mCherry | addgene full sequence | sequence record 474330 | Addgene NGS Result
AATGTAGTCTTATGCAATACTCTTGTAGTCTTGCAACATGGTAACGATGAGTTAGCAACATGCCTTACAA
GGAGAGAAAAAGCACCGTGCATGCCGATTGGTGGAAGTAAGGTGGTACGATCGTGCCTTATTAGGAAGGC
AACAGACGGGTCTGACATGGATTGGACGAACCACTGAATTGCCGCATTGCAGAGATATTGTATTTAAGTG
CCTAGCTCGATACATAAACGGGTCTCTCTGGTTAGACCAGATCTGAGCCTGGGAGCTCTCTGGCTAACTA
GGGAACCCACTGCTTAAGCCTCAATAAAGCTTGCCTTGAGTGCTTCAAGTAGTGTGTGCCCGTCTGTTGT
GTGACTCTGGTAACTAGAGATCCCTCAGACCCTTTTAGTCAGTGTGGAAAATCTCTAGCAGTGGCGCCCG
AACAGGGACTTGAAAGCGAAAGGGAAACCAGAGGAGCTCTCTCGACGCAGGACTCGGCTTGCTGAAGCGC
GCACGGCAAGAGGCGAGGGGCGGCGACTGGTGAGTACGCCAAAAATTTTGACTAGCGGAGGCTAGAAGGA
GAGAGATGGGTGCGAGAGCGTCAGTATTAAGCGGGGGAGAATTAGATCGCGATGGGAAAAAATTCGGTTA
AGGCCAGGGGGAAAGAAAAAATATAAATTAAAACATATAGTATGGGCAAGCAGGGAGCTAGAACGATTCG
CAGTTAATCCTGGCCTGTTAGAAACATCAGAAGGCTGTAGACAAATACTGGGACAGCTACAACCATCCCT
TCAGACAGGATCAGAAGAACTTAGATCATTATATAATACAGTAGCAACCCTCTATTGTGTGCATCAAAGG
ATAGAGATAAAAGACACCAAGGAAGCTTTAGACAAGATAGAGGAAGAGCAAAACAAAAGTAAGACCACCG
CACAGCAAGCGGCCGCTGATCTTCAGACCTGGAGGAGGAGATATGAGGGACAATTGGAGAAGTGAATTAT
ATAAATATAAAGTAGTAAAAATTGAACCATTAGGAGTAGCACCCACCAAGGCAAAGAGAAGAGTGGTGCA
GAGAGAAAAAAGAGCAGTGGGAATAGGAGCTTTGTTCCTTGGGTTCTTGGGAGCAGCAGGAAGCACTATG
GGCGCAGCGTCAATGACGCTGACGGTACAGGCCAGACAATTATTGTCTGGTATAGTGCAGCAGCAGAACA
ATTTGCTGAGGGCTATTGAGGCGCAACAGCATCTGTTGCAACTCACAGTCTGGGGCATCAAGCAGCTCCA
GGCAAGAATCCTGGCTGTGGAAAGATACCTAAAGGATCAACAGCTCCTGGGGATTTGGGGTTGCTCTGGA
AAACTCATTTGCACCACTGCTGTGCCTTGGAATGCTAGTTGGAGTAATAAATCTCTGGAACAGATTTGGA
ATCACACGACCTGGATGGAGTGGGACAGAGAAATTAACAATTACACAAGCTTAATACACTCCTTAATTGA
AGAATCGCAAAACCAGCAAGAAAAGAATGAACAAGAATTATTGGAATTAGATAAATGGGCAAGTTTGTGG
AATTGGTTTAACATAACAAATTGGCTGTGGTATATAAAATTATTCATAATGATAGTAGGAGGCTTGGTAG
GTTTAAGAATAGTTTTTGCTGTACTTTCTATAGTGAATAGAGTTAGGCAGGGATATTCACCATTATCGTT
TCAGACCCACCTCCCAACCCCGAGGGGACCCGACAGGCCCGAAGGAATAGAAGAAGAAGGTGGAGAGAGA
GACAGAGACAGATCCATTCGATTAGTGAACGGATCTCGACGGTATCGCTAGCTTTTAAAAGAAAAGGGGG
GATTGGGGGGTACAGTGCAGGGGAAAGAATAGTAGACATAATAGCAACAGACATACAAACTAAAGAATTA
CAAAAACAAATTACAAAAATTCAAAATTTTACTAGTGATTATCGGATCAACTTTGTATAGAAAAGTTGCG
TTACATAACTTACGGTAAATGGCCCGCCTGGCTGACCGCCCAACGACCCCCGCCCATTGACGTCAATAAT
GACGTATGTTCCCATAGTAACGCCAATAGGGACTTTCCATTGACGTCAATGGGTGGAGTATTTACGGTAA
ACTGCCCACTTGGCAGTACATCAAGTGTATCATATGCCAAGTACGCCCCCTATTGACGTCAATGACGGTA
AATGGCCCGCCTGGCATTATGCCCAGTACATGACCTTATGGGACTTTCCTACTTGGCAGTACATCTACGT
ATTAGTCATCGCTATTACCATGGTGATGCGGTTTTGGCAGTACATCAATGGGCGTGGATAGCGGTTTGAC
TCACGGGGATTTCCAAGTCTCCACCCCATTGACGTCAATGGGAGTTTGTTTTGGCACCAAAATCAACGGG
ACTTTCCAAAATGTCGTAACAACTCCGCCCCATTGACGCAAATGGGCGGTAGGCGTGTACGGTGGGAGGT
CTATATAAGCAGAGCTAACAAACAGACAATCTGGTCTGTTTGTACAAGTTTGTACAAAAAAGCAGGCTGC
CACCGGTACCGGGCCCCCCCTCGAGGTCGACGGTATCGATAAGCTTGATATCGAATTCCTGCAGCCCGGG
GGATCCACTAGTTCTAGAGCGGCCGCCACCGCGGTGGAGCTCGGAAGCGGAGAGGGCAGGGGAAGTCTTC
TAACATGCGGGGACGTGGAGGAAAATCCCGGCCCCATGGTGAGCAAGGGCGAGGAGGATAACATGGCCAT
CATCAAGGAGTTCATGCGCTTCAAGGTGCACATGGAGGGCTCCGTGAACGGCCACGAGTTCGAGATCGAG
GGCGAGGGCGAGGGCCGCCCCTACGAGGGCACCCAGACCGCCAAGCTGAAGGTGACCAAGGGTGGCCCCC
TGCCCTTCGCCTGGGACATCCTGTCCCCTCAGTTCATGTACGGCTCCAAGGCCTACGTGAAGCACCCCGC
CGACATCCCCGACTACTTGAAGCTGTCCTTCCCCGAGGGCTTCAAGTGGGAGCGCGTGATGAACTTCGAG
GACGGCGGCGTGGTGACCGTGACCCAGGACTCCTCCCTGCAGGACGGCGAGTTCATCTACAAGGTGAAGC
TGCGCGGCACCAACTTCCCCTCCGACGGCCCCGTAATGCAGAAGAAGACCATGGGCTGGGAGGCCTCCTC
CGAGCGGATGTACCCCGAGGACGGCGCCCTGAAGGGCGAGATCAAGCAGAGGCTGAAGCTGAAGGACGGC
GGCCACTACGACGCTGAGGTCAAGACCACCTACAAGGCCAAGAAGCCCGTGCAGCTGCCCGGCGCCTACA
ACGTCAACATCAAGTTGGACATCACCTCCCACAACGAGGACTACACCATCGTGGAACAGTACGAACGCGC
CGAGGGCCGCCACTCCACCGGCGGCATGGACGAGCTGTACAAGTAAACCCAGCTTTCTTGTACAAAGTGG
TGATAATCGAATTCCGATAATCAACCTCTGGATTACAAAATTTGTGAAAGATTGACTGGTATTCTTAACT
ATGTTGCTCCTTTTACGCTATGTGGATACGCTGCTTTAATGCCTTTGTATCATGCTATTGCTTCCCGTAT
GGCTTTCATTTTCTCCTCCTTGTATAAATCCTGGTTGCTGTCTCTTTATGAGGAGTTGTGGCCCGTTGTC
AGGCAACGTGGCGTGGTGTGCACTGTGTTTGCTGACGCAACCCCCACTGGTTGGGGCATTGCCACCACCT
GTCAGCTCCTTTCCGGGACTTTCGCTTTCCCCCTCCCTATTGCCACGGCGGAACTCATCGCCGCCTGCCT
TGCCCGCTGCTGGACAGGGGCTCGGCTGTTGGGCACTGACAATTCCGTGGTGTTGTCGGGGAAGCTGACG
TCCTTTCCATGGCTGCTCGCCTGTGTTGCCACCTGGATTCTGCGCGGGACGTCCTTCTGCTACGTCCCTT
CGGCCCTCAATCCAGCGGACCTTCCTTCCCGCGGCCTGCTGCCGGCTCTGCGGCCTCTTCCGCGTCTTCG
CCTTCGCCCTCAGACGAGTCGGATCTCCCTTTGGGCCGCCTCCCCGCATCGGGAATTCCCGCGGTTCGAA
TTCTACCGGGTAGGGGAGGCGCTTTTCCCAAGGCAGTCTGGAGCATGCGCTTTAGCAGCCCCGCTGGGCA
CTTGGCGCTACACAAGTGGCCTCTGGCCTCGCACACATTCCACATCCACCGGTAGGCGCCAACCGGCTCC
GTTCTTTGGTGGCCCCTTCGCGCCACCTTCTACTCCTCCCCTAGTCAGGAAGTTCCCCCCCGCCCCGCAG
CTCGCGTCGTGCAGGACGTGACAAATGGAAGTAGCACGTCTCACTAGTCTCGTGCAGATGGACAGCACCG
CTGAGCAATGGAAGCGGGTAGGCCTTTGGGGCAGCGGCCAATAGCAGCTTTGCTCCTTCGCTTTCTGGGC
TCAGAGGCTGGGAAGGGGTGGGTCCGGGGGCGGGCTCAGGGGCGGGCTCAGGGGCGGGGCGGGCGCCCGA
AGGTCCTCCGGAGGCCCGGCATTCTGCACGCTTCAAAAGCGCACGTCTGCCGCGCTGTTCTCCTCTTCCT
CATCTCCGGGCCTTTCGACCTCACGTGGCCACCATGACCGAGTACAAGCCCACGGTGCGCCTCGCCACCC
GCGACGACGTCCCCAGGGCCGTACGCACCCTCGCCGCCGCGTTCGCCGACTACCCCGCCACGCGCCACAC
CGTCGATCCGGACCGCCACATCGAGCGGGTCACCGAGCTGCAAGAACTCTTCCTCACGCGCGTCGGGCTC
GACATCGGCAAGGTGTGGGTCGCGGACGACGGCGCCGCGGTGGCGGTCTGGACCACGCCGGAGAGCGTCG
AAGCGGGGGCGGTGTTCGCCGAGATCGGCCCGCGCATGGCCGAGTTGAGCGGTTCCCGGCTGGCCGCGCA
GCAACAGATGGAAGGCCTCCTGGCGCCGCACCGGCCCAAGGAGCCCGCGTGGTTCCTGGCCACCGTCGGC
GTCTCGCCCGACCACCAGGGCAAGGGTCTGGGCAGCGCCGTCGTGCTCCCCGGAGTGGAGGCGGCCGAGC
GCGCCGGGGTGCCCGCCTTCCTGGAGACCTCCGCGCCCCGCAACCTCCCCTTCTACGAGCGGCTCGGCTT
CACCGTCACCGCCGACGTCGAGGTGCCCGAAGGACCGCGCACCTGGTGCATGACCCGCAAGCCCGGTGCC
TGAGGTACCTTTAAGACCAATGACTTACAAGGCAGCTGTAGATCTTAGCCACTTTTTAAAAGAAAAGGGG
GGACTGGAAGGGCTAATTCACTCCCAACGAAGACAAGATCTGCTTTTTGCTTGTACTGGGTCTCTCTGGT
TAGACCAGATCTGAGCCTGGGAGCTCTCTGGCTAACTAGGGAACCCACTGCTTAAGCCTCAATAAAGCTT
GCCTTGAGTGCTTCAAGTAGTGTGTGCCCGTCTGTTGTGTGACTCTGGTAACTAGAGATCCCTCAGACCC
TTTTAGTCAGTGTGGAAAATCTCTAGCAGTAGTAGTTCATGTCATCTTATTATTCAGTATTTATAACTTG
CAAAGAAATGAATATCAGAGAGTGAGAGGAACTTGTTTATTGCAGCTTATAATGGTTACAAATAAAGCAA
TAGCATCACAAATTTCACAAATAAAGCATTTTTTTCACTGCATTCTAGTTGTGGTTTGTCCAAACTCATC
AATGTATCTTATCATGTCTGGCTCTAGCTATCCCGCCCCTAACTCCGCCCATCCCGCCCCTAACTCCGCC
CAGTTCCGCCCATTCTCCGCCCCATGGCTGACTAATTTTTTTTATTTATGCAGAGGCCGAGGCCGCCTCG
GCCTCTGAGCTATTCCAGAAGTAGTGAGGAGGCTTTTTTGGAGGCCTAGGGACGTACCCAATTCGCCCTA
TAGTGAGTCGTATTACGCGCGCTCACTGGCCGTCGTTTTACAACGTCGTGACTGGGAAAACCCTGGCGTT
ACCCAACTTAATCGCCTTGCAGCACATCCCCCTTTCGCCAGCTGGCGTAATAGCGAAGAGGCCCGCACCG
ATCGCCCTTCCCAACAGTTGCGCAGCCTGAATGGCGAATGGG
[124 nt withheld, positions 6063-6186]
C
[91 nt withheld, positions 6188-6278]
A
[49 nt withheld, positions 6280-6328]
CCTTTGACGTTGGAGTCCACGTTCTTT
[37 nt withheld, positions 6356-6392]
ACCCTATCTCGGTCTATTCTTTTGATTTATAAGGGATTTTGCCGATTTCGGCCTATTGGTTAAAAAATGA
GCTGATTTAACAAAAATTTAACGCGAATTTTAACAAAATATTAACGCTTACAATTTAGGTGGCACTTTTC
GGGGAAATGTGCGCGGAACCCCTATTTGTTTATTTTTCTAAATACATTCAAATATGTATCCGCTCATGAG
ACAATAACCCTGATAAATGCTTCAATAATATTGAAAAAGGAAGAGTATGAGTATTCAACATTTCCGTGTC
GCCCTTATTCCCTTTTTTGCGGCATTTTGCCTTCCTGTTTTTGCTCACCCAGAAACGCTGGTGAAAGTAA
AAGATGCTGAAGATCAGTTGGGTGCACGAGTGGGTTACATCGAACTGGATCTCAACAGCGGTAAGATCCT
TGAGAGTTTTCGCCCCGAAGAACGTTTTCCAATGATGAGCACTTTTAAAGTTCTGCTATGTGGCGCGGTA
TTATCCCGTATTGACGCCGGGCAAGAGCAACTCGGTCGCCGCATACACTATTCTCAGAATGACTTGGTTG
AGTACTCACCAGTCACAGAAAAGCATCTTACGGATGGCATGACAGTAAGAGAATTATGCAGTGCTGCCAT
AACCATGAGTGATAACACTGCGGCCAACTTACTTCTGACAACGATCGGAGGACCGAAGGAGCTAACCGCT
TTTTTGCACAACATGGGGGATCATGTAACTCGCCTTGATCGTTGGGAACCGGAGCTGAATGAAGCCATAC
CAAACGACGAGCGTGACACCACGATGCCTGTAGCAATGGCAACAACGTTGCGCAAACTATTAACTGGCGA
ACTACTTACTCTAGCTTCCCGGCAACAATTAATAGACTGGATGGAGGCGGATAAAGTTGCAGGACCACTT
CTGCGCTCGGCCCTTCCGGCTGGCTGGTTTATTGCTGATAAATCTGGAGCCGGTGAGCGTGGGTCTCGCG
GTATCATTGCAGCACTGGGGCCAGATGGTAAGCCCTCCCGTATCGTAGTTATCTACACGACGGGGAGTCA
GGCAACTATGGATGAACGAAATAGACAGATCGCTGAGATAGGTGCCTCACTGATTAAGCATTGGTAACTG
TCAGACCAAGTTTACTCATATATACTTTAGATTGATTTAAAACTTCATTTTTAATTTAAAAGGATCTAGG
TGAAGATCCTTTTTGATAATCTCATGACCAAAATCCCTTAACGTGAGTTTTCGTTCCACTGAGCGTCAGA
CCCCGTAGAAAAGATCAAAGGATCTTCTTGAGATCCTTTTTTTCTGCGCGTAATCTGCTGCTTGCAAACA
AAAAAACCACCGCTACCAGCGGTGGTTTGTTTGCCGGATCAAGAGCTACCAACTCTTTTTCCGAAGGTAA
CTGGCTTCAGCAGAGCGCAGATACCAAATACTGTTCTTCTAGTGTAGCCGTAGTTAGGCCACCACTTCAA
GAACTCTGTAGCACCGCCTACATACCTCGCTCTGCTAATCCTGTTACCAGTGGCTGCTGCCAGTGGCGAT
AAGTCGTGTCTTACCGGGTTGGACTCAAGACGATAGTTACCGGATAAGGCGCAGCGGTCGGGCTGAACGG
GGGGTTCGTGCACACAGCCCAGCTTGGAGCGAACGACCTACACCGAACTGAGATACCTACAGCGTGAGCT
ATGAGAAAGCGCCACGCTTCCCGAAGAGAGAAAGGCGGACAGGTATCCGGTAAGCGGCAGGGTCGGAACA
GGAGAGCGCACGAGGGAGCTTCCAGGGGGAAACGCCTGGTATCTTTATAGTCCTGTCGGGTTTCGCCACC
TCTGACTTGAGCGTCGATTTTTGTGATGCTCGTCAGGGGGGCGGAGCCTATGGAAAAACGCCAGCAACGC
GGCCTTTTTACGGTTCCTGGCCTTTTGCTGGCCTTTTGCTCACATGTTCTTTCCTGCGTTATCCCCTGAT
TCTGTGGATAACCGTATTACCGCCTTTGAGTGAGCTGATACCGCTCGCCGCAGCCGAACGACCGAGCGCA
GCGAGTCAGTGAGCGAGGAAGCGGAAGAGCGCCCAATACGCAAACCGCCTCTCCCCGCGCGTTGGCCGAT
TCATTAATGCAGCTGGCACGACAGGTTTCCCGACTGGAAAGCGGGCAGTGAGCGCAACGCAATTAATGTG
AGTTAGCTCACTCATTAGGCACCCCAGGCTTTACACTTTATGCTTCCGGCTCGTATGTTGTGTGGAATTG
TGAGCGGATAACAATTTCACACAGGAAACAGCTATGACCATGATTACGCCAAGCGCGCAATTAACCCTCA
CTAAAGGGAACAAAAGCTGGAGCTGCAAGCTT
